>Addgene plasmid #242811 | FUGW-EGFP-mHif1a-T163E | addgene full sequence | sequence record 491578 | Addgene NGS Result
GGCCTCCGCGCCGGGTTTTGGCGCCTCCCGCGGGCGCCCCCCTCCTCACGGCGAGCGCTGCCACGTCAGA
CGAAGGGCGCAGCGAGCGTCCTGATCCTTCCGCCCGGACGCTCAGGACAGCGGCCCGCTGCTCATAAGAC
TCGGCCTTAGAACCCCAGTATCAGCAGAAGGACATTTTAGGACGGGACTTGGGTGACTCTAGGGCACTGG
TTTTCTTTCCAGAGAGCGGAACAGGCGAGGAAAAGTAGTCCCTTCTCGGCGATTCTGCGGAGGGATCTCC
GTGGGGCGGTGAACGCCGATGATTATATAAGGACGCGCCGGGTGTGGCACAGCTAGTTCCGTCGCAGCCG
GGATTTGGGTCGCGGTTCTTGTTTGTGGATCGCTGTGATCGTCACTTGGTGAGTAGCGGGCTGCTGGGCT
GGCCGGGGCTTTCGTGGCCGCCGGGCCGCTCGGTGGGACGGAAGCGTGTGGAGAGACCGCCAAGGGCTGT
AGTCTGGGTCCGCGAGCAAGGTTGCCCTGAACTGGGGGTTGGGGGGAGCGCAGCAAAATGGCGGCTGTTC
CCGAGTCTTGAATGGAAGACGCTTGTGAGGCGGGCTGTGAGGTCGTTGAAACAAGGTGGGGGGCATGGTG
GGCGGCAAGAACCCAAGGTCTTGAGGCCTTCGCTAATGCGGGAAAGCTCTTATTCGGGTGAGATGGGCTG
GGGCACCATCTGGGGACCCTGACGTGAAGTTTGTCACTGACTGGAGAACTCGGTTTGTCGTCTGTTGCGG
GGGCGGCAGTTATGGCGGTGCCGTTGGGCAGTGCACCCGTACCTTTGGGAGCGCGCGCCCTCGTCGTGTC
GTGACGTCACCCGTTCTGTTGGCTTATAATGCAGGGTGGGGCCACCTGCCGGTAGGTGTGCGGTAGGCTT
TTCTCCGTCGCAGGACGCAGGGTTCGGGCCTAGGGTAGGCTCTCCTGAATCGACAGGCGCCGGACCTCTG
GTGAGGGGAGGGATAAGTGAGGCGTCAGTTTCTTTGGTCGGTTTTATGTACCTATCTTCTTAAGTAGCTG
AAGCTCCGGTTTTGAACTATGCGCTCGGGGTTGGCGAGTGTGTTTTGTGAAGTTTTTTAGGCACCTTTTG
AAATGTAATCATTTGGGTCAATATGTAATTTTCAGTGTTAGACTAGTAAATTGTCCGCTAAATTCTGGCC
GTTTTTGGCTTTTTTGTTAGACGAAGCTTGGGCTGCAGGTCGACTCTAGAGGATCCCCGGGTACCGGTCG
CCACCATGGTGAGCAAGGGCGAGGAGCTGTTCACCGGGGTGGTGCCCATCCTGGTCGAGCTGGACGGCGA
CGTAAACGGCCACAAGTTCAGCGTGTCCGGCGAGGGCGAGGGCGATGCCACCTACGGCAAGCTGACCCTG
AAGTTCATCTGCACCACCGGCAAGCTGCCCGTGCCCTGGCCCACCCTCGTGACCACCCTGACCTACGGCG
TGCAGTGCTTCAGCCGCTACCCCGACCACATGAAGCAGCACGACTTCTTCAAGTCCGCCATGCCCGAAGG
CTACGTCCAGGAGCGCACCATCTTCTTCAAGGACGACGGCAACTACAAGACCCGCGCCGAGGTGAAGTTC
GAGGGCGACACCCTGGTGAACCGCATCGAGCTGAAGGGCATCGACTTCAAGGAGGACGGCAACATCCTGG
GGCACAAGCTGGAGTACAACTACAACAGCCACAACGTCTATATCATGGCCGACAAGCAGAAGAACGGCAT
CAAGGTGAACTTCAAGATCCGCCACAACATCGAGGACGGCAGCGTGCAGCTCGCCGACCACTACCAGCAG
AACACCCCCATCGGCGACGGCCCCGTGCTGCTGCCCGACAACCACTACCTGAGCACCCAGTCCGCCCTGA
GCAAAGACCCCAACGAGAAGCGCGATCACATGGTCCTGCTGGAGTTCGTGACCGCCGCCGGGATCACTCT
CGGCATGGACGAGCTGTACAAGATGGAGGGCGCCGGCGGCGAGAACGAGAAGAAAAAGATGAGTTCTGAA
CGTCGAAAAGAAAAGTCTAGAGATGCAGCAAGATCTCGGCGAAGCAAAGAGTCTGAAGTTTTTTATGAGC
TTGCTCATCAGTTGCCACTTCCCCACAATGTGAGCTCACATCTTGATAAAGCTTCTGTTATGAGGCTCAC
CATCAGTTATTTACGTGTGAGAAAACTTCTGGATGCCGGTGGTCTAGACAGTGAAGATGAGATGAAGGCA
CAGATGGACTGTTTTTATCTGAAAGCCCTAGATGGCTTTGTGATGGTGCTAACAGATGACGGCGACATGG
TTTACATTTCTGATAACGTGAACAAATACATGGGGTTAACTCAGTTTGAACTAACTGGACACAGTGTGTT
TGATTTTACTCATCCATGTGACCATGAGGAAATGAGAGAAATGCTTACACACAGAAATGGCCCAGTGAGA
AAAGGGAAAGAACTAAACGAGCAGCGGAGCTTTTTTCTCAGAATGAAGTGCACCCTAACAAGCCGGGGGA
GGACGATGAACATCAAGTCAGCAACGTGGAAGGTGCTTCACTGCACGGGCCATATTCATGTCTATGATAC
CAACAGTAACCAACCTCAGTGTGGGTACAAGAAACCACCCATGACGTGCTTGGTGCTGATTTGTGAACCC
ATTCCTCATCCGTCAAATATTGAAATTCCTTTAGATAGCAAGACATTTCTCAGTCGACACAGCCTCGATA
TGAAATTTTCTTACTGTGATGAAAGAATTACTGAGTTGATGGGTTATGAGCCGGAAGAACTTTTGGGCCG
CTCAATTTATGAATATTATCATGCTTTGGATTCTGATCATCTGACCAAAACTCACCATGATATGTTTACT
AAAGGACAAGTCACCACAGGACAGTACAGGATGCTTGCCAAAAGAGGTGGATATGTCTGGGTTGAAACTC
AAGCAACTGTCATATATAATACGAAGAACTCCCAGCCACAGTGCATTGTGTGTGTGAATTATGTTGTAAG
TGGTATTATTCAGCACGACTTGATTTTCTCCCTTCAACAAACAGAATCTGTGCTCAAACCAGTTGAATCT
TCAGATATGAAGATGACTCAGCTGTTCACCAAAGTTGAATCAGAGGATACAAGCTGCCTTTTTGATAAGC
TTAAGAAGGAGCCTGATGCTCTCACTCTGCTGGCTCCAGCTGCCGGCGACACCATCATCTCTCTGGATTT
TGGCAGCGATGACACAGAAACTGAAGATCAACAACTTGAAGATGTTCCATTATATAATGATGTAATGTTT
CCCTCTTCTAATGAAAAATTAAATATAAACCTGGCAATGTCTCCTTTACCTTCATCGGAAACTCCAAAGC
CACTTCGAAGTAGTGCTGATCCTGCACTGAATCAAGAGGTTGCATTAAAATTAGAATCAAGTCCAGAGTC
ACTGGGACTTTCTTTTACCATGCCCCAGATTCAAGATCAGCCAGCAAGTCCTTCTGATGGAAGCACTAGA
CAAAGTTCACCTGAGAGACTTCTTCAGGAAAACGTAAACACTCCTAACTTTTCCCAGCCTAACAGTCCCA
GTGAATATTGCTTTGATGTGGATAGCGATATGGTCAATGTATTCAAGTTGGAACTGGTGGAAAAACTGTT
TGCTGAAGACACAGAGGCAAAGAATCCATTTTCAACTCAGGACACTGATTTAGATTTGGAGATGCTGGCT
CCCTATATCCCAATGGATGATGATTTCCAGTTACGTTCCTTTGATCAGTTGTCACCATTAGAGAGCAATT
CTCCAAGCCCTCCAAGTATGAGCACAGTTACTGGGTTCCAGCAGACCCAGTTACAGAAACCTACCATCAC
TGCCACTGCCACCACAACTGCCACCACTGATGAATCAAAAACAGAGACGAAGGACAATAAAGAAGATATT
AAAATACTGATTGCATCTCCATCTTCTACCCAAGTACCTCAAGAAACGACCACTGCTAAGGCATCAGCAT
ACAGTGGCACTCACAGTCGGACAGCCTCACCAGACAGAGCAGGAAAGAGAGTCATAGAACAGACAGACAA
AGCTCATCCAAGGAGCCTTAACCTGTCTGCCACTTTGAATCAAAGAAATACTGTTCCTGAGGAAGAATTA
AACCCAAAGACAATAGCTTCGCAGAATGCTCAGAGGAAGCGAAAAATGGAACATGATGGCTCCCTTTTTC
AAGCAGCAGGAATTGGAACATTATTGCAGCAACCAGGTGACTGTGCACCTACTATGTCACTTTCCTGGAA
ACGAGTGAAAGGATTCATATCTAGTGAACAGAATGGAACGGAGCAAAAGACTATTATTTTAATACCCTCC
GATTTAGCATGCAGACTGCTGGGGCAGTCAATGGATGAGAGTGGATTACCACAGCTGACCAGTTACGATT
GTGAAGTTAATGCTCCCATACAAGGCAGCAGAAACCTACTGCAGGGTGAAGAATTACTCAGAGCTTTGGA
TCAAGTTAACTGATAGAATTCGATATCAAGCTTATCGATAATCAACCTCTGGATTACAAAATTTGTGAAA
GATTGACTGGTATTCTTAACTATGTTGCTCCTTTTACGCTATGTGGATACGCTGCTTTAATGCCTTTGTA
TCATGCTATTGCTTCCCGTATGGCTTTCATTTTCTCCTCCTTGTATAAATCCTGGTTGCTGTCTCTTTAT
GAGGAGTTGTGGCCCGTTGTCAGGCAACGTGGCGTGGTGTGCACTGTGTTTGCTGACGCAACCCCCACTG
GTTGGGGCATTGCCACCACCTGTCAGCTCCTTTCCGGGACTTTCGCTTTCCCCCTCCCTATTGCCACGGC
GGAACTCATCGCCGCCTGCCTTGCCCGCTGCTGGACAGGGGCTCGGCTGTTGGGCACTGACAATTCCGTG
GTGTTGTCGGGGAAATCATCGTCCTTTCCTTGGCTGCTCGCCTGTGTTGCCACCTGGATTCTGCGCGGGA
CGTCCTTCTGCTACGTCCCTTCGGCCCTCAATCCAGCGGACCTTCCTTCCCGCGGCCTGCTGCCGGCTCT
GCGGCCTCTTCCGCGTCTTCGCCTTCGCCCTCAGACGAGTCGGATCTCCCTTTGGGCCGCCTCCCCGCAT
CGATACCGTCGACCTCGAGACCTAGAAAAACATGGAGCAATCACAAGTAGCAATACAGCAGCTACCAATG
CTGATTGTGCCTGGCTAGAAGCACAAGAGGAGGAGGAGGTGGGTTTTCCAGTCACACCTCAGGTACCTTT
AAGACCAATGACTTACAAGGCAGCTGTAGATCTTAGCCACTTTTTAAAAGAAAAGGGGGGACTGGAAGGG
CTAATTCACTCCCAACGAAGACAAGATATCCTTGATCTGTGGATCTACCACACACAAGGCTACTTCCCTG
ATTGGCAGAACTACACACCAGGGCCAGGGATCAGATATCCACTGACCTTTGGATGGTGCTACAAGCTAGT
ACCAGTTGAGCAAGAGAAGGTAGAAGAAGCCAATGAAGGAGAGAACACCCGCTTGTTACACCCTGTGAGC
CTGCATGGGATGGATGACCCGGAGAGAGAAGTATTAGAGTGGAGGTTTGACAGCCGCCTAGCATTTCATC
ACATGGCCCGAGAGCTGCATCCGGACTGTACTGGGTCTCTCTGGTTAGACCAGATCTGAGCCTGGGAGCT
CTCTGGCTAACTAGGGAACCCACTGCTTAAGCCTCAATAAAGCTTGCCTTGAGTGCTTCAAGTAGTGTGT
GCCCGTCTGTTGTGTGACTCTGGTAACTAGAGATCCCTCAGACCCTTTTAGTCAGTGTGGAAAATCTCTA
GCAGGGCCCGTTTAAACCCGCTGATCAGCCTCGACTGTGCCTTCTAGTTGCCAGCCATCTGTTGTTTGCC
CCTCCCCCGTGCCTTCCTTGACCCTGGAAGGTGCCACTCCCACTGTCCTTTCCTAATAAAATGAGGAAAT
TGCATCGCATTGTCTGAGTAGGTGTCATTCTATTCTGGGGGGTGGGGTGGGGCAGGACAGCAAGGGGGAG
GATTGGGAAGACAATAGCAGGCATGCTGGGGATGCGGTGGGCTCTATGGCTTCTGAGGCGGAAAGAACCA
GCTGGGGCTCTAGGGGGTATCCCC
[124 nt withheld, positions 6115-6238]
C
[91 nt withheld, positions 6240-6330]
A
[49 nt withheld, positions 6332-6380]
CCTTTGACGTTGGAGTCCACGTTCTTT
[37 nt withheld, positions 6408-6444]
ACCCTATCTCGGTCTATTCTTTTGATTTATAAGGGATTTTGCCGATTTCGGCCTATTGGTTAAAAAATGA
GCTGATTTAACAAAAATTTAACGCGAATTAATTCTGTGGAATGTGTGTCAGTTAGGGTGTGGAAAGTCCC
CAGGCTCCCCAGCAGGCAGAAGTATGCAAAGCATGCATCTCAATTAGTCAGCAACCAGGTGTGGAAAGTC
CCCAGGCTCCCCAGCAGGCAGAAGTATGCAAAGCATGCATCTCAATTAGTCAGCAACCATAGTCCCGCCC
CTAACTCCGCCCATCCCGCCCCTAACTCCGCCCAGTTCCGCCCATTCTCCGCCCCATGGCTGACTAATTT
TTTTTATTTATGCAGAGGCCGAGGCCGCCTCTGCCTCTGAGCTATTCCAGAAGTAGTGAGGAGGCTTTTT
TGGAGGCCTAGGCTTTTGCAAAAAGCTCCCGGGAGCTTGTATATCCATTTTCGGATCTGATCAGCACGTG
TTGACAATTAATCATCGGCATAGTATATCGGCATAGTATAATACGACAAGGTGAGGAACTAAACCATGGC
CAAGTTGACCAGTGCCGTTCCGGTGCTCACCGCGCGCGACGTCGCCGGAGCGGTCGAGTTCTGGACCGAC
CGGCTCGGGTTCTCCCGGGACTTCGTGGAGGACGACTTCGCCGGTGTGGTCCGGGACGACGTGACCCTGT
TCATCAGCGCGGTCCAGGACCAGGTGGTGCCGGACAACACCCTGGCCTGGGTGTGGGTGCGCGGCCTGGA
CGAGCTGTACGCCGAGTGGTCGGAGGTCGTGTCCACGAACTTCCGGGACGCCTCCGGGCCGGCCATGACC
GAGATCGGCGAGCAGCCGTGGGGGCGGGAGTTCGCCCTGCGCGACCCGGCCGGCAACTGCGTGCACTTCG
TGGCCGAGGAGCAGGACTGACACGTGCTACGAGATTTCGATTCCACCGCCGCCTTCTATGAAAGGTTGGG
CTTCGGAATCGTTTTCCGGGACGCCGGCTGGATGATCCTCCAGCGCGGGGATCTCATGCTGGAGTTCTTC
GCCCACCCCAACTTGTTTATTGCAGCTTATAATGGTTACAAATAAAGCAATAGCATCACAAATTTCACAA
ATAAAGCATTTTTTTCACTGCATTCTAGTTGTGGTTTGTCCAAACTCATCAATGTATCTTATCATGTCTG
TATACCGTCGACCTCTAGCTAGAGCTTGGCGTAATCATGGTCATAGCTGTTTCCTGTGTGAAATTGTTAT
CCGCTCACAATTCCACACAACATACGAGCCGGAAGCATAAAGTGTAAAGCCTGGGGTGCCTAATGAGTGA
GCTAACTCACATTAATTGCGTTGCGCTCACTGCCCGCTTTCCAGTCGGGAAACCTGTCGTGCCAGCTGCA
TTAATGAATCGGCCAACGCGCGGGGAGAGGCGGTTTGCGTATTGGGCGCTCTTCCGCTTCCTCGCTCACT
GACTCGCTGCGCTCGGTCGTTCGGCTGCGGCGAGCGGTATCAGCTCACTCAAAGGCGGTAATACGGTTAT
CCACAGAATCAGGGGATAACGCAGGAAAGAACATGTGAGCAAAAGGCCAGCAAAAGGCCAGGAACCGTAA
AAAGGCCGCGTTGCTGGCGTTTTTCCATAGGCTCCGCCCCCCTGACGAGCATCACAAAAATCGACGCTCA
AGTCAGAGGTGGCGAAACCCGACAGGACTATAAAGATACCAGGCGTTTCCCCCTGGAAGCTCCCTCGTGC
GCTCTCCTGTTCCGACCCTGCCGCTTACCGGATACCTGTCCGCCTTTCTCCCTTCGGGAAGCGTGGCGCT
TTCTCATAGCTCACGCTGTAGGTATCTCAGTTCGGTGTAGGTCGTTCGCTCCAAGCTGGGCTGTGTGCAC
GAACCCCCCGTTCAGCCCGACCGCTGCGCCTTATCCGGTAACTATCGTCTTGAGTCCAACCCGGTAAGAC
ACGACTTATCGCCACTGGCAGCAGCCACTGGTAACAGGATTAGCAGAGCGAGGTATGTAGGCGGTGCTAC
AGAGTTCTTGAAGTGGTGGCCTAACTACGGCTACACTAGAAGAACAGTATTTGGTATCTGCGCTCTGCTG
AAGCCAGTTACCTTCGGAAAAAGAGTTGGTAGCTCTTGATCCGGCAAACAAACCACCGCTGGTAGCGGTG
GTTTTTTTGTTTGCAAGCAGCAGATTACGCGCAGAAAAAAAGGATCTCAAGAAGATCCTTTGATCTTTTC
TACGGGGTCTGACGCTCAGTGGAACGAAAACTCACGTTAAGGGATTTTGGTCATGAGATTATCAAAAAGG
ATCTTCACCTAGATCCTTTTAAATTAAAAATGAAGTTTTAAATCAATCTAAAGTATATATGAGTAAACTT
GGTCTGACAGTTACCAATGCTTAATCAGTGAGGCACCTATCTCAGCGATCTGTCTATTTCGTTCATCCAT
AGTTGCCTGACTCCCCGTCGTGTAGATAACTACGATACGGGAGGGCTTACCATCTGGCCCCAGTGCTGCA
ATGATACCGCGAGACCCACGCTCACCGGCTCCAGATTTATCAGCAATAAACCAGCCAGCCGGAAGGGCCG
AGCGCAGAAGTGGTCCTGCAACTTTATCCGCCTCCATCCAGTCTATTAATTGTTGCCGGGAAGCTAGAGT
AAGTAGTTCGCCAGTTAATAGTTTGCGCAACGTTGTTGCCATTGCTACAGGCATCGTGGTGTCACGCTCG
TCGTTTGGTATGGCTTCATTCAGCTCCGGTTCCCAACGATCAAGGCGAGTTACATGATCCCCCATGTTGT
GCAAAAAAGCGGTTAGCTCCTTCGGTCCTCCGATCGTTGTCAGAAGTAAGTTGGCCGCAGTGTTATCACT
CATGGTTATGGCAGCACTGCATAATTCTCTTACTGTCATGCCATCCGTAAGATGCTTTTCTGTGACTGGT
GAGTACTCAACCAAGTCATTCTGAGAATAGTGTATGCGGCGACCGAGTTGCTCTTGCCCGGCGTCAATAC
GGGATAATACCGCGCCACATAGCAGAACTTTAAAAGTGCTCATCATTGGAAAACGTTCTTCGGGGCGAAA
ACTCTCAAGGATCTTACCGCTGTTGAGATCCAGTTCGATGTAACCCACTCGTGCACCCAACTGATCTTCA
GCATCTTTTACTTTCACCAGCGTTTCTGGGTGAGCAAAAACAGGAAGGCAAAATGCCGCAAAAAAGGGAA
TAAGGGCGACACGGAAATGTTGAATACTCATACTCTTCCTTTTTCAATATTATTGAAGCATTTATCAGGG
TTATTGTCTCATGAGCGGATACATATTTGAATGTATTTAGAAAAATAAACAAATAGGGGTTCCGCGCACA
TTTCCCCGAAAAGTGCCACCTGACGTCGACGGATCGGGAGATCTCCCGATCCCCTATGGTGCACTCTCAG
TACAATCTGCTCTGATGCCGCATAGTTAAGCCAGTATCTGCTCCCTGCTTGTGTGTTGGAGGTCGCTGAG
TAGTGCGCGAGCAAAATTTAAGCTACAACAAGGCAAGGCTTGACCGACAATTGCATGAAGAATCTGCTTA
GGGTTAGGCGTTTTGCGCTGCTTCGCGATGTACGGGCCAGATATACGCGTTGACATTGATTATTGACTAG
TTATTAATAGTAATCAATTACGGGGTCATTAGTTCATAGCCCATATATGGAGTTCCGCGTTACATAACTT
ACGGTAAATGGCCCGCCTGGCTGACCGCCCAACGACCCCCGCCCATTGACGTCAATAATGACGTATGTTC
CCATAGTAACGCCAATAGGGACTTTCCATTGACGTCAATGGGTGGAGTATTTACGGTAAACTGCCCACTT
GGCAGTACATCAAGTGTATCATATGCCAAGTACGCCCCCTATTGACGTCAATGACGGTAAATGGCCCGCC
TGGCATTATGCCCAGTACATGACCTTATGGGACTTTCCTACTTGGCAGTACATCTACGTATTAGTCATCG
CTATTACCATGGTGATGCGGTTTTGGCAGTACATCAATGGGCGTGGATAGCGGTTTGACTCACGGGGATT
TCCAAGTCTCCACCCCATTGACGTCAATGGGAGTTTGTTTTGGCACCAAAATCAACGGGACTTTCCAAAA
TGTCGTAACAACTCCGCCCCATTGACGCAAATGGGCGGTAGGCGTGTACGGTGGGAGGTCTATATAAGCA
GCGCGTTTTGCCTGTACTGGGTCTCTCTGGTTAGACCAGATCTGAGCCTGGGAGCTCTCTGGCTAACTAG
GGAACCCACTGCTTAAGCCTCAATAAAGCTTGCCTTGAGTGCTTCAAGTAGTGTGTGCCCGTCTGTTGTG
TGACTCTGGTAACTAGAGATCCCTCAGACCCTTTTAGTCAGTGTGGAAAATCTCTAGCAGTGGCGCCCGA
ACAGGGACTTGAAAGCGAAAGGGAAACCAGAGGAGCTCTCTCGACGCAGGACTCGGCTTGCTGAAGCGCG
CACGGCAAGAGGCGAGGGGCGGCGACTGGTGAGTACGCCAAAAATTTTGACTAGCGGAGGCTAGAAGGAG
AGAGATGGGTGCGAGAGCGTCAGTATTAAGCGGGGGAGAATTAGATCGCGATGGGAAAAAATTCGGTTAA
GGCCAGGGGGAAAGAAAAAATATAAATTAAAACATATAGTATGGGCAAGCAGGGAGCTAGAACGATTCGC
AGTTAATCCTGGCCTGTTAGAAACATCAGAAGGCTGTAGACAAATACTGGGACAGCTACAACCATCCCTT
CAGACAGGATCAGAAGAACTTAGATCATTATATAATACAGTAGCAACCCTCTATTGTGTGCATCAAAGGA
TAGAGATAAAAGACACCAAGGAAGCTTTAGACAAGATAGAGGAAGAGCAAAACAAAAGTAAGACCACCGC
ACAGCAAGCGGCCGCTGATCTTCAGACCTGGAGGAGGAGATATGAGGGACAATTGGAGAAGTGAATTATA
TAAATATAAAGTAGTAAAAATTGAACCATTAGGAGTAGCACCCACCAAGGCAAAGAGAAGAGTGGTGCAG
AGAGAAAAAAGAGCAGTGGGAATAGGAGCTTTGTTCCTTGGGTTCTTGGGAGCAGCAGGAAGCACTATGG
GCGCAGCGTCAATGACGCTGACGGTACAGGCCAGACAATTATTGTCTGGTATAGTGCAGCAGCAGAACAA
TTTGCTGAGGGCTATTGAGGCGCAACAGCATCTGTTGCAACTCACAGTCTGGGGCATCAAGCAGCTCCAG
GCAAGAATCCTGGCTGTGGAAAGATACCTAAAGGATCAACAGCTCCTGGGGATTTGGGGTTGCTCTGGAA
AACTCATTTGCACCACTGCTGTGCCTTGGAATGCTAGTTGGAGTAATAAATCTCTGGAACAGATTTGGAA
TCACACGACCTGGATGGAGTGGGACAGAGAAATTAACAATTACACAAGCTTAATACACTCCTTAATTGAA
GAATCGCAAAACCAGCAAGAAAAGAATGAACAAGAATTATTGGAATTAGATAAATGGGCAAGTTTGTGGA
ATTGGTTTAACATAACAAATTGGCTGTGGTATATAAAATTATTCATAATGATAGTAGGAGGCTTGGTAGG
TTTAAGAATAGTTTTTGCTGTACTTTCTATAGTGAATAGAGTTAGGCAGGGATATTCACCATTATCGTTT
CAGACCCACCTCCCAACCCCGAGGGGACCCGACAGGCCCGAAGGAATAGAAGAAGAAGGTGGAGAGAGAG
ACAGAGACAGATCCATTCGATTAGTGAACGGATCGGCACTGCGTGCGCCAATTCTGCAGACAAATGGCAG
TATTCATCCACAATTTTAAAAGAAAAGGGGGGATTGGGGGGTACAGTGCAGGGGAAAGAATAGTAGACAT
AATAGCAACAGACATACAAACTAAAGAATTACAAAAACAAATTACAAAAATTCAAAATTTTCGGGTTTAT
TACAGGGACAGCAGAGATCCAGTTTGGTTAATTAACCCGTGTCGGCTCCAGATCT
Features (pLannotate 1.2.2; 32 found; start..end, strand, type, name):
      1..1212    +  promoter       UbC promoter: human ubiquitin C promoter
   1223..1256    -  misc_feature   MCS (fragment): pUC18/19 multiple cloning site
   1266..1982    +  CDS            EGFP: EGFP is a basic (constitutively fluorescent) green fluorescent protein published in 1996, derived from Aequorea victoria. It is reported to be a rapidly-maturing weak dimer with moderate acid sensitivity.
   1983..4490    +  CDS            Hif1a: HIF1A_MOUSE - Experimental evidence at protein level: Swiss-Prot protein existence level 1. Functions as a master transcriptional regulator of the adaptive response to hypoxia (PubMed:15225651, PubMed:17981124, PubMed:22009797). Under hypoxic conditions, activates the transcription of over 40 genes, including erythropoietin, glucose transporters, glycolytic enzymes, vascular endothelial growth factor, HILPDA, and other genes whose protein products increase oxygen delivery or facilitate metabolic adaptation to hypoxia (PubMed:15225651, PubMed:17981124, PubMed:22009797). Plays an essential role
   4496..4520    +  misc_feature   MCS (fragment): pBluescript multiple cloning site
   4520..5108    +  misc_feature   WPRE: woodchuck hepatitis virus posttranscriptional regulatory element
   5045..5626    +  CDS            nef (fragment): NEF_HV1H2 - Experimental evidence at protein level: Swiss-Prot protein existence level 1. Extracellular Nef protein targets CD4(+) T-lymphocytes for apoptosis by interacting with CXCR4 surface receptors. From Human immunodeficiency virus type 1 group M subtype B (isolate HXB2) (HIV-1).
   5633..5813    +  LTR            5' LTR (truncated): truncated 5' long terminal repeat (LTR) from HIV-1
   5845..6069    +  polyA_signal   bGH poly(A) signal: bovine growth hormone polyadenylation signal
   6073..6094    +  promoter       SV40 promoter (fragment): SV40 enhancer and early promoter
   6115..6543    +  rep_origin     f1 ori (sequence partly withheld): f1 bacteriophage origin of replication; arrow indicates direction of (+) strand synthesis
   6557..6886    +  promoter       SV40 promoter: SV40 enhancer and early promoter
   6934..6981    +  promoter       EM7 promoter: synthetic bacterial promoter&nbsp
   7000..7374    +  CDS            BleoR: antibiotic-binding protein; Sh ble from Streptoalloteichus hindustanus; confers resistance to bleomycin, phleomycin, and Zeocin™
   7384..7509    +  CDS            ble (fragment): BLE_KLEPN - Experimental evidence at protein level: Swiss-Prot protein existence level 1. Binding protein with a strong affinity to the bleomycin family of antibiotics. Binds to CL990; an antimitotic-antibiotic compound. From Klebsiella pneumoniae.
   7504..7625    +  polyA_signal   SV40 poly(A) signal: SV40 polyadenylation signal
   7696..7718    -  protein_bind   lac operator (fragment): The lac repressor binds to the lac operator to inhibit transcription in E. coli. This inhibition can be relieved by adding lactose or isopropyl-β-D-thiogalactopyranoside (IPTG). lac repressor encoded by lacI
   7722..7752    -  promoter       lac promoter: promoter for the E. coli lac operon
   7767..7788    -  protein_bind   CAP binding site: CAP binding activates transcription in the presence of cAMP. E. coli catabolite activator protein
   7801..7893    -  CDS            lacI (fragment): lac repressor; lacI; The lac repressor binds to the lac operator to inhibit transcription in E. coli. This inhibition can be relieved by adding lactose or isopropyl-β-D-thiogalactopyranoside (IPTG).
   8076..8664    -  rep_origin     ori: high-copy-number ColE1/pMB1/pBR322/pUC origin of replication
   8835..9695    -  CDS            AmpR: β-lactamase; bla; confers resistance to ampicillin, carbenicillin, and related antibiotics
   9696..9800    -  promoter       AmpR promoter: bla
   9859..9911    -  misc_feature   bom (fragment): basis of mobility region from pBR322
  10066..10445   +  enhancer       CMV enhancer: human cytomegalovirus immediate early enhancer
  10446..10645   +  promoter       CMV promoter: human cytomegalovirus (CMV) immediate early promoter
  10663..10843   +  LTR            5' LTR (truncated): truncated 5' long terminal repeat (LTR) from HIV-1
  10890..11015   +  misc_feature   HIV-1 Ψ: packaging signal of human immunodeficiency virus type 1
  10999..11362   +  CDS            HIV-1 gag (fragment): gag protein from human immunodeficiency virus 1; gag
  11508..11741   +  misc_feature   RRE: The Rev response element (RRE) of HIV-1 allows for Rev-dependent mRNA export from the nucleus to the cytoplasm.
  12118..12218   +  CDS            Rev (fragment): human immunodeficiency virus 1 (HIV-1) Rev protein; rev; enhances nuclear export of unspliced and incompletely spliced viral mRNAs
  12268..12385   +  misc_feature   cPPT/CTS: central polypurine tract and central termination sequence of HIV-1
