[The description below was written by a language model from this plasmid's Addgene catalogue record and pLannotate feature annotations shown in this document.]
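Description:
FUGW-EGFP-mHif1a-T163E is a 12,449 bp lentiviral transfer plasmid built on the FUGW backbone for expressing a mutant mouse hypoxia-inducible factor 1 alpha (Hif1a) in mammalian cells. It is maintained in E. coli through a high-copy ColE1/pUC-type origin and ampicillin resistance. The record specifies a recombination-tolerant strain, as is usual for plasmids carrying repeated LTR sequences. The backbone also holds an f1 origin and an SV40/EM7-driven bleomycin/Zeocin resistance cassette. This cassette lies outside the LTR-flanked region, so it would not be carried into the packaged viral genome.

The viral portion begins with a CMV enhancer/promoter fused to a truncated HIV-1 5' LTR, which drives production of the genomic RNA in packaging cells. It is followed by the Ψ packaging signal with a partial gag sequence, the Rev response element for nuclear export, and the cPPT/CTS element that aids transduction. The internal expression cassette uses the human ubiquitin C promoter to drive EGFP joined directly at its C-terminal end to the roughly 2.5 kb mouse Hif1a coding sequence, so the protein carries an N-terminal EGFP tag that allows visualisation of expression and localisation. A WPRE downstream enhances transcript expression, and the cassette ends in a second truncated LTR followed by a bGH polyadenylation signal.

The insert, introduced by Gibson cloning, carries a T163E substitution. Threonine-to-glutamate changes are commonly used as phosphomimetics, though the record does not state the rationale. The stated purpose is lentiviral expression of this EGFP-tagged Hif1a mutant, and the associated study concerns metabolic dysfunction in a mouse model of ataxia-telangiectasia.
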