Addgene plasmid #242811: FUGW-EGFP-mHif1a-T163E
Purpose: Lentiviral vector expressing mouse Hif1a-T163E mutant tagged with an N-terminal EGFP
Depositing lab: Ronald Hart. Depositing organization: Rutgers, The State University of New Jersey. Publication: Alpha-ketoglutarate mitigates insulin resistance and metabolic inflexibility in a mouse model of Ataxia-Telangiectasia. Sun JK, Hart RP, Herrup K, Peng AZ, Wong GC, Wu D, Kwan KM, Chow KH. Nat Commun. 2025 Oct 21;16(1):9312. doi: 10.1038/s41467-025-64360-8. PubMed 41120320.
Backbone
  Vector backbone: FUGW
  Backbone size w/o insert (bp): 9221
  Total vector size (bp): 12449
  Vector type: Lentiviral
Growth in bacteria
  Bacterial resistance: Ampicillin, 100 μg/mL
  Growth temperature: 30°C
  Growth strain: NEB Stable
  Copy number: Unknown
Gene/Insert
  Gene/Insert name: Hypoxia-inducible factor 1, alpha subunit (alt name: Hif1a)
  Species: M. musculus (mouse)
  Insert size (bp): 2511
  Mutation: T163E
  Entrez Gene: Hif1a (a.k.a. HIF-1-alpha, HIF1-alpha, HIF1alpha, MOP1, bHLHe78)
  Promoter: Ubiquitin C
  Tag / fusion protein: EGFP (N terminal on backbone)
  Cloning method: Gibson Cloning
  Sequencing primers: 5′ TGAAGCTCCGGTTTTGAACT
Terms and licenses: Academic/Nonprofit Terms; Industry Terms: Not Available to Industry
How to cite: FUGW-EGFP-mHif1a-T163E was a gift from Ronald Hart (Addgene plasmid # 242811 ; http://n2t.net/addgene:242811 ; RRID:Addgene_242811)
